Addgene plasmid #46688: pcDNA3.2 mir-1-1 reporter mir30-1
Depositing lab: David Bartel. Depositing organization: Whitehead Institute for Biomedical Research. Publication: Beyond Secondary Structure: Primary-Sequence Determinants License Pri-miRNA Hairpins for Processing. Auyeung VC, Ulitsky I, McGeary SE, Bartel DP. Cell. 2013 Feb 14;152(4):844-58. doi: 10.1016/j.cell.2013.01.031. PubMed 23415231.
Backbone
  Vector backbone: pcDNA3.2 V5-DEST mir-1-1 reporter
  Backbone manufacturer: Bartel lab (Addgene plasmid# 46646)
  Backbone size w/o insert (bp): 8038
  Vector type: Mammalian Expression, RNAi
  Selectable markers: Neomycin (select with G418)
Growth in bacteria
  Bacterial resistance: Ampicillin, 100 μg/mL
  Growth temperature: 37°C
  Growth strain: DH5alpha
  Copy number: High Copy
Gene/Insert
  Gene/Insert name: mir30-1 (alt name: mir30-1 pri-mRNA)
  Species: H. sapiens (human), Synthetic
  Mutation: see sequence and publication
  Entrez Gene: MIR30A (a.k.a. MIRN30A, mir-30a)
  Promoter: CMV
  Tag / fusion protein: hsa-mir-1-1 (C terminal on insert); V5 (C terminal on backbone)
  Cloning method: Gateway Cloning
  Sequencing primers: 5′ CMV-F; 3′ TK-pA-R
Terms and licenses: Academic/Nonprofit Terms; Industry Terms: Not Available to Industry
How to cite: pcDNA3.2 mir-1-1 reporter mir30-1 was a gift from David Bartel (Addgene plasmid # 46688 ; http://n2t.net/addgene:46688 ; RRID:Addgene_46688)
