[The description below was written by a language model from this plasmid's Addgene catalogue record and pLannotate feature annotations shown in this document.]
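Description:
pcDNA3.2 mir-1-1 reporter mir30-1 is a mammalian expression/RNAi plasmid built by Gateway recombination into a modified pcDNA3.2 V5-DEST backbone that carries a human mir-1-1 hairpin as an internal reference. It is maintained in E. coli as a high-copy plasmid through a ColE1/pUC-type origin with ampicillin resistance (AmpR with its own bla promoter), and also contains an f1 origin. For mammalian cells, an SV40 early promoter drives the neomycin phosphotransferase gene followed by an SV40 poly(A) signal, allowing G418 selection.

The payload is a single CMV enhancer/promoter-driven transcript. Between attB1 and attB2 lies the insert, a pri-miRNA segment derived from human miR-30a (MIR30A), annotated as the mir-30 precursor hairpin with short 5' and 3' flanking sequences. The insert is listed as human/synthetic and carries mutations that the record does not specify, deferring to the sequence and publication. Downstream of attB2 on the same transcript sits the mir-1 precursor, then the backbone's V5 tag sequence (a vestige of the DEST vector with no evident role for a non-coding insert) and the HSV TK polyadenylation signal. A T7 promoter lies upstream of attB1. Because both hairpins are co-transcribed, output from mir-1-1 can plausibly serve to normalise processing of the test mir-30 variant, in keeping with the associated study of primary-sequence features that license pri-miRNA hairpins for processing.

The deposited full sequence is 5,992 nt, shorter than the 8,038 bp listed for the backbone without insert. This is probably because the destination vector's Gateway cassette is replaced during recombination, though the record does not say so.
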