Features (pLannotate 1.2.2; 26 found; start..end, strand, type, name):
     36..80      -  misc_feature   bom (fragment): basis of mobility region from pBR322
    235..614     +  enhancer       CMV enhancer: human cytomegalovirus immediate early enhancer
    615..818     +  promoter       CMV promoter: human cytomegalovirus (CMV) immediate early promoter
    814..847     +  LTR            5' LTR (truncated) (fragment): truncated 5' long terminal repeat (LTR) from HIV-1
    863..881     +  promoter       T7 promoter: promoter for bacteriophage T7 RNA polymerase
    911..935     +  protein_bind   attB1: mutant version of attB; recombination site for the Gateway® BP reaction BP Clonase™
    936..983     +  ncRNA          5' miR-30a (fragment): sequence upstream of the 71-nt precursor of the human miR-30a microRNA (Zeng et al., 2002) miRNA
    988..1048    +  ncRNA          mir-30: Accession: RF00131 - mir-30 microRNA precursor
   1055..1105    +  ncRNA          3' miR-30a (fragment): sequence downstream of the 71-nt precursor of the human miR-30a microRNA (Zeng et al., 2002) miRNA
   1108..1128    -  protein_bind   attB2: mutant version of attB; core recombination site for the Gateway® BP reaction BP Clonase™
   1207..1283    +  ncRNA          mir-1: Accession: RF00103 - mir-1 microRNA precursor family
   1482..1523    +  CDS            V5 tag: epitope tag from simian virus 5
   1607..1655    +  polyA_signal   HSV TK poly(A) signal: herpes simplex virus thymidine kinase polyadenylation signal (Cole and Stacy, 1985)
   1746..1762    -  polyA_signal   bGH poly(A) signal (fragment): bovine growth hormone polyadenylation signal
   1857..2285    +  rep_origin     f1 ori (sequence partly withheld): f1 bacteriophage origin of replication; arrow indicates direction of (+) strand synthesis
   2299..2628    +  promoter       SV40 promoter: SV40 enhancer and early promoter
   2695..3486    +  CDS            neo: KKA2_KLEPN - Also known as kan, nptII. Experimental evidence at protein level: Swiss-Prot protein existence level 1. Resistance to kanamycin, neomycin, paromomycin, ribostamycin, butirosin and gentamicin B. From Klebsiella pneumoniae.
   3512..3670    +  CDS            ble (fragment): BLE_KLEPN - Experimental evidence at protein level: Swiss-Prot protein existence level 1. Binding protein with a strong affinity to the bleomycin family of antibiotics. Binds to CL990; an antimitotic-antibiotic compound. From Klebsiella pneumoniae.
   3665..3786    +  polyA_signal   SV40 poly(A) signal: SV40 polyadenylation signal
   3859..3875    -  protein_bind   lac operator: The lac repressor binds to the lac operator to inhibit transcription in E. coli. This inhibition can be relieved by adding lactose or isopropyl-β-D-thiogalactopyranoside (IPTG). lac repressor encoded by lacI
   3883..3913    -  promoter       lac promoter: promoter for the E. coli lac operon
   3928..3949    -  protein_bind   CAP binding site: CAP binding activates transcription in the presence of cAMP. E. coli catabolite activator protein
   3962..4054    -  CDS            lacI (fragment): lac repressor; lacI; The lac repressor binds to the lac operator to inhibit transcription in E. coli. This inhibition can be relieved by adding lactose or isopropyl-β-D-thiogalactopyranoside (IPTG).
   4237..4825    -  rep_origin     ori: high-copy-number ColE1/pMB1/pBR322/pUC origin of replication
   4996..5856    -  CDS            AmpR: β-lactamase; bla; confers resistance to ampicillin, carbenicillin, and related antibiotics
   5857..5961    -  promoter       AmpR promoter: bla
>Addgene plasmid #46688 | pcDNA3.2 mir-1-1 reporter mir30-1 | depositor full sequence | sequence record 117395 | pcDNA3.2 mir-1-1 reporter mir30-1 sequence 5992 bps
GACGGATCGGGAGATCTCCCGATCCCCTATGGTCGACTCTCAGTACAATCTGCTCTGATGCCGCATAGTT
AAGCCAGTATCTGCTCCCTGCTTGTGTGTTGGAGGTCGCTGAGTAGTGCGCGAGCAAAATTTAAGCTACA
ACAAGGCAAGGCTTGACCGACAATTGCATGAAGAATCTGCTTAGGGTTAGGCGTTTTGCGCTGCTTCGCG
ATGTACGGGCCAGATATACGCGTTGACATTGATTATTGACTAGTTATTAATAGTAATCAATTACGGGGTC
ATTAGTTCATAGCCCATATATGGAGTTCCGCGTTACATAACTTACGGTAAATGGCCCGCCTGGCTGACCG
CCCAACGACCCCCGCCCATTGACGTCAATAATGACGTATGTTCCCATAGTAACGCCAATAGGGACTTTCC
ATTGACGTCAATGGGTGGACTATTTACGGTAAACTGCCCACTTGGCAGTACATCAAGTGTATCATATGCC
AAGTACGCCCCCTATTGACGTCAATGACGGTAAATGGCCCGCCTGGCATTATGCCCAGTACATGACCTTA
TGGGACTTTCCTACTTGGCAGTACATCTACGTATTAGTCATCGCTATTACCATGGTGATGCGGTTTTGGC
AGTACATCAATGGGCGTGGATAGCGGTTTGACTCACGGGGATTTCCAAGTCTCCACCCCATTGACGTCAA
TGGGAGTTTGTTTTGGCACCAAAATCAACGGGACTTTCCAAAATGTCGTAACAACTCCGCCCCATTGACG
CAAATGGGCGGTAGGCGTGTACGGTGGGAGGTCTATATAAGCAGAGCTCTCTGGCTAACTAGAGAACCCA
CTGCTTACTGGCTTATCGAAATTAATACGACTCACTATAGGGAGACCCAAGCTGGCTAGTTAAGCTATCA
ACAAGTTTGTACAAAAAAGCAGGCTGGTTAACCCAACAGAAGGCTAAAGAAGGTATATTGCTGTTGCCAG
TGAGCGACTGTAAACATCCTCGACTGGAAGCTGTGAAGCCACAGATGGGCTTTCAGTCGGATGTTTGCAG
CTGCCTACTGGCTCGGACTTCAAGGGGCTACTTTAGGAGCAATTATCTTGTTTACCCCAGCTTTCTTGTA
CAAAGTGGTTGATCTAGAGGGCCCGCAGTGGGGTCAGCTTCTACCGGGGCGGCGTCCCGGGGTCTTGGAA
CTGCATGCAGACTGCCTGCTTGGGAAACATACTTCTTTATATGCCCATATGGACCTGCTAAGCTATGGAA
TGTAAAGAAGTATGTATCTCAGGCCGGGACCTCTCTCGCCGCACTGAGGGGCACTCCACACCACGGGGGC
CGCCGCGGCCGACAGCCAGCCAGGCGGCTGTGGTGGGGGTGAGGCTGGGGCGGCAGGCTGCCTGGGCGTT
GGTGGACGGTCGTGTCCCCGCCAGCATTGTTCTGTCACTTTGCCTGTGTCAGCAGGTGGAAGTGCTCACC
AGACATTCGAAGGTAAGCCTATCCCTAACCCTCTCCTCGGTCTCGATTCTACGCGTACCGGTTAGTAATG
AGTTTAAACGGGGGAGGCTAACTGAAACACGGAAGGAGACAATACCGGAAGGAACCCGCGCTATGACGGC
AATAAAAAGACAGAATAAAACGCACGGGTGTTGGGTCGTTTGTTCATAAACGCGGGGTTCGGTCCCAGGG
CTGGCACTCTGTCGATACCCCACCGAGACCCCATTGGGGCCAATACGCCCGCGTTTCTTCCTTTTCCCCA
CCCCACCCCCCAAGTTCGGGTGAAGGCCCAGGGCTCGCAGCCAACGTCGGGGCGGCAGGCCCTGCCATAG
CAGATCTGCGCAGCTGGGGCTCTAGGGGGTATCCCC
[124 nt withheld, positions 1857-1980]
C
[32 nt withheld, positions 1982-2013]
CA
[57 nt withheld, positions 2016-2072]
A
[49 nt withheld, positions 2074-2122]
CCTTTGACGTTGGAGTCCACGTTCTTT
[37 nt withheld, positions 2150-2186]
ACCCTATCTCGGTCTATTCTTTTGATTTATAAGGGATTTTGGGGATTTCGGCCTATTGGTTAAAAAATGA
GCTGATTTAACAAAAATTTAACGCGAATTAATTCTGTGGAATGTGTGTCAGTTAGGGTGTGGAAAGTCCC
CAGGCTCCCCAGCAGGCAGAAGTATGCAAAGCATGCATCTCAATTAGTCAGCAACCAGGTGTGGAAAGTC
CCCAGGCTCCCCAGCAGGCAGAAGTATGCAAAGCATGCATCTCAATTAGTCAGCAACCATAGTCCCGCCC
CTAACTCCGCCCATCCCGCCCCTAACTCCGCCCAGTTCCGCCCATTCTCCGCCCCATGGCTGACTAATTT
TTTTTATTTATGCAGAGGCCGAGGCCGCCTCTGCCTCTGAGCTATTCCAGAAGTAGTGAGGAGGCTTTTT
TGGAGGCCTAGGCTTTTGCAAAAAGCTCCCGGGAGCTTGTATATCCATTTTCGGATCTGATCAAGAGACA
GGATGAGGATCGTTTCGCATGATTGAACAAGATGGATTGCACGCAGGTTCTCCGGCCGCTTGGGTGGAGA
GGCTATTCGGCTATGACTGGGCACAACAGACAATCGGCTGCTCTGATGCCGCCGTGTTCCGGCTGTCAGC
GCAGGGGCGCCCGGTTCTTTTTGTCAAGACCGACCTGTCCGGTGCCCTGAATGAACTGCAGGACGAGGCA
GCGCGGCTATCGTGGCTGGCCACGACGGGCGTTCCTTGCGCAGCTGTGCTCGACGTTGTCACTGAAGCGG
GAAGGGACTGGCTGCTATTGGGCGAAGTGCCGGGGCAGGATCTCCTGTCATCTCACCTTGCTCCTGCCGA
GAAAGTATCCATCATGGCTGATGCAATGCGGCGGCTGCATACGCTTGATCCGGCTACCTGCCCATTCGAC
CACCAAGCGAAACATCGCATCGAGCGAGCACGTACTCGGATGGAAGCCGGTCTTGTCGATCAGGATGATC
TGGACGAAGAGCATCAGGGGCTCGCGCCAGCCGAACTGTTCGCCAGGCTCAAGGCGCGCATGCCCGACGG
CGAGGATCTCGTCGTGACCCATGGCGATGCCTGCTTGCCGAATATCATGGTGGAAAATGGCCGCTTTTCT
GGATTCATCGACTGTGGCCGGCTGGGTGTGGCGGACCGCTATCAGGACATAGCGTTGGCTACCCGTGATA
TTGCTGAAGAGCTTGGCGGCGAATGGGCTGACCGCTTCCTCGTGCTTTACGGTATCGCCGCTCCCGATTC
GCAGCGCATCGCCTTCTATCGCCTTCTTGACGAGTTCTTCTGAGCGGGACTCTGGGGTTCGCGAAATGAC
CGACCAAGCGACGCCCAACCTGCCATCACGAGATTTCGATTCCACCGCCGCCTTCTATGAAAGGTTGGGC
TTCGGAATCGTTTTCCGGGACGCCGGCTGGATGATCCTCCAGCGCGGGGATCTCATGCTGGAGTTCTTCG
CCCACCCCAACTTGTTTATTGCAGCTTATAATGGTTACAAATAAAGCAATAGCATCACAAATTTCACAAA
TAAAGCATTTTTTTCACTGCATTCTAGTTGTGGTTTGTCCAAACTCATCAATGTATCTTATCATGTCTGT
ATACCGTCGACCTCTAGCTAGAGCTTGGCGTAATCATGGTCATAGCTGTTTCCTGTGTGAAATTGTTATC
CGCTCACAATTCCACACAACATACGAGCCGGAAGCATAAAGTGTAAAGCCTGGGGTGCCTAATGAGTGAG
CTAACTCACATTAATTGCGTTGCGCTCACTGCCCGCTTTCCAGTCGGGAAACCTGTCGTGCCAGCTGCAT
TAATGAATCGGCCAACGCGCGGGGAGAGGCGGTTTGCGTATTGGGCGCTCTTCCGCTTCCTCGCTCACTG
ACTCGCTGCGCTCGGTCGTTCGGCTGCGGCGAGCGGTATCAGCTCACTCAAAGGCGGTAATACGGTTATC
CACAGAATCAGGGGATAACGCAGGAAAGAACATGTGAGCAAAAGGCCAGCAAAAGGCCAGGAACCGTAAA
AAGGCCGCGTTGCTGGCGTTTTTCCATAGGCTCCGCCCCCCTGACGAGCATCACAAAAATCGACGCTCAA
GTCAGAGGTGGCGAAACCCGACAGGACTATAAAGATACCAGGCGTTTCCCCCTGGAAGCTCCCTCGTGCG
CTCTCCTGTTCCGACCCTGCCGCTTACCGGATACCTGTCCGCCTTTCTCCCTTCGGGAAGCGTGGCGCTT
TCTCAATGCTCACGCTGTAGGTATCTCAGTTCGGTGTAGGTCGTTCGCTCCAAGCTGGGCTGTGTGCACG
AACCCCCCGTTCAGCCCGACCGCTGCGCCTTATCCGGTAACTATCGTCTTGAGTCCAACCCGGTAAGACA
CGACTTATCGCCACTGGCAGCAGCCACTGGTAACAGGATTAGCAGAGCGAGGTATGTAGGCGGTGCTACA
GAGTTCTTGAAGTGGTGGCCTAACTACGGCTACACTAGAAGGACAGTATTTGGTATCTGCGCTCTGCTGA
AGCCAGTTACCTTCGGAAAAAGAGTTGGTAGCTCTTGATCCGGCAAACAAACCACCGCTGGTAGCGGTGG
TTTTTTTGTTTGCAAGCAGCAGATTACGCGCAGAAAAAAAGGATCTCAAGAAGATCCTTTGATCTTTTCT
ACGGGGTCTGACGCTCAGTGGAACGAAAACTCACGTTAAGGGATTTTGGTCATGAGATTATCAAAAAGGA
TCTTCACCTAGATCCTTTTAAATTAAAAATGAAGTTTTAAATCAATCTAAAGTATATATGAGTAAACTTG
GTCTGACAGTTACCAATGCTTAATCAGTGAGGCACCTATCTCAGCGATCTGTCTATTTCGTTCATCCATA
GTTGCCTGACTCCCCGTCGTGTAGATAACTACGATACGGGAGGGCTTACCATCTGGCCCCAGTGCTGCAA
TGATACCGCGAGACCCACGCTCACCGGCTCCAGATTTATCAGCAATAAACCAGCCAGCCGGAAGGGCCGA
GCGCAGAAGTGGTCCTGCAACTTTATCCGCCTCCATCCAGTCTATTAATTGTTGCCGGGAAGCTAGAGTA
AGTAGTTCGCCAGTTAATAGTTTGCGCAACGTTGTTGCCATTGCTACAGGCATCGTGGTGTCACGCTCGT
CGTTTGGTATGGCTTCATTCAGCTCCGGTTCCCAACGATCAAGGCGAGTTACATGATCCCCCATGTTGTG
CAAAAAAGCGGTTAGCTCCTTCGGTCCTCCGATCGTTGTCAGAAGTAAGTTGGCCGCAGTGTTATCACTC
ATGGTTATGGCAGCACTGCATAATTCTCTTACTGTCATGCCATCCGTAAGATGCTTTTCTGTGACTGGTG
AGTACTCAACCAAGTCATTCTGAGAATAGTGTATGCGGCGACCGAGTTGCTCTTGCCCGGCGTCAATACG
GGATAATACCGCGCCACATAGCAGAACTTTAAAAGTGCTCATCATTGGAAAACGTTCTTCGGGGCGAAAA
CTCTCAAGGATCTTACCGCTGTTGAGATCCAGTTCGATGTAACCCACTCGTGCACCCAACTGATCTTCAG
CATCTTTTACTTTCACCAGCGTTTCTGGGTGAGCAAAAACAGGAAGGCAAAATGCCGCAAAAAAGGGAAT
AAGGGCGACACGGAAATGTTGAATACTCATACTCTTCCTTTTTCAATATTATTGAAGCATTTATCAGGGT
TATTGTCTCATGAGCGGATACATATTTGAATGTATTTAGAAAAATAAACAAATAGGGGTTCCGCGCACAT
TTCCCCGAAAAGTGCCACCTGACGTC
