>Addgene plasmid #46688 | pcDNA3.2 mir-1-1 reporter mir30-1 | addgene partial sequence | sequence record 73974 | CMV-F 5'-CGCAAATGGGCGGTAGGCGTG-3'
TGGCTAACTAGAGAACCCACTGCTTACTGGCTTATCGAAATTAATACGACTCACTATAGGGAGACCCAAG
CTGGCTAGTTAAGCTATCAACAAGTTTGTACAAAAAAGCAGGCTGGTTAACCCAACAGAAGGCTAAAGAA
GGTATATTGCTGTTGCCAGTGAGCGACTGTAAACATCCTCGACTGGAAGCTGTGAAGCCACAGATGGGCT
TTCAGTCGGATGTTTGCAGCTGCCTACTGGCTCGGACTTCAAGGGGCTACTTTAGGAGCAATTATCTTGT
TTACCCCAGCTTTCTTGTACAAAGTGGTTGATCTAGAGGGCCCGCAGTGGGGTCAGCTTCTACCGGGGCG
GCGTCCCGGGGTCTTGGAACTGCATGCAGACTGCCTGCTTGGGAAACATACTTCTTTATATGCCCATATG
GACCTGCTAAGCTATGGAATGTAAAGAAGTATGTATCTCAGGCCGGGACCTCTCTCGCCGCACTGAGGGG
CACTCCACACCACGGGGGCCGCCGCGGCCGACAGCCAGCCAGGCGGCTGTGGTGGGGGTGAGGCTGGGGC
GGCAGGCTGCCTGGGCGTTGGTGGACGGTCGTGTCCCCGCCAGCATTGTTCTGTCACTTTGCCTGTGTCA
GCAGGTGGAAGTGCTCACCAGACATTCGAAGGTAAGCCTATCCCTAACCCTCTCCTCGGTCTCGATTCTA
CGCGTACCGGTTAGTAATGAGTTTAAACGGGGGAGGCTAACTGAAACACGGAAGGAGACAATACCGGAAG
GAACCCGCGCTATGACGGCAATAAAAAGACAGAATAAAACGCACGGGTGTTGGGTCGTTTGTTCATAAAC
GCGGGGTTCGGTCCCAGGGCTGGCACTCTGTCGATACCCCACCGAGACCCCATTGGGGCCAATACGCCCG
CGTTTCTTCCTTTTCCCCACCCCACCCCCCAAGTTCGGGTGAA
